Addgene plasmid #200077: pHygO2
Purpose: (Empty Backbone) hygR selection unmarked rapid RMCE integration vector
Depositing lab: Michael Nonet. Depositing organization: Washington University in Saint Louis. Publication: Rapid generation of C. elegans single-copy transgenes combining RMCE and drug selection. Nonet ML. Genetics. 2023 Apr 20:iyad072. doi: 10.1093/genetics/iyad072. PubMed 37079426.
Backbone
  Vector backbone: pHygG2
  Backbone manufacturer: Stratagene Cloning Systems
  Modifications to backbone: removed nls-mNG and myo-2 '3 UTR.
  Vector type: Worm Expression ; Recombination Mediated Cassette Exchange
  Selectable markers: Hygromycin
Growth in bacteria
  Bacterial resistance: Ampicillin, 100 μg/mL
  Growth temperature: 37°C
  Growth strain: DH5alpha
  Copy number: High Copy
Gene/Insert
  Cloning method: Restriction Enzyme
Terms and licenses: Academic/Nonprofit Terms; Industry Terms: Not Available to Industry
How to cite: pHygO2 was a gift from Michael Nonet (Addgene plasmid # 200077 ; http://n2t.net/addgene:200077 ; RRID:Addgene_200077)
