[The description below was written by a language model from this plasmid's Addgene catalogue record and pLannotate feature annotations shown in this document.]
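Description:
pHygO2 is an empty-backbone integration vector for Caenorhabditis elegans, designed for making single-copy transgenes by recombination-mediated cassette exchange (RMCE) combined with drug selection. It derives from pHygG2, from which the nls-mNG coding sequence and the myo-2 3' UTR were removed. This fits its description as an "unmarked" version that relies on hygromycin selection alone rather than a fluorescent marker. The 4.5 kb plasmid has a pBluescript-type architecture. A high-copy ColE1/pUC origin and an ampicillin resistance gene with its bla promoter support propagation and selection in E. coli. An f1 origin and a short lacI fragment are also annotated and appear to be carried over from the parental cloning vector.

The functional region consists of a loxP site, fragments of the pBluescript multiple cloning site, and a minimal FRT site. On the circular map these are followed by a hygromycin phosphotransferase (HygR) coding sequence flanked by attB1 and attB2 Gateway sites. A gene of interest is inserted by restriction cloning into the polylinker between loxP and FRT. The recombinase target sites then presumably mediate exchange of plasmid sequences into a matching genomic landing site in the worm, and HygR allows integrants to be selected with hygromycin. The feature table does not annotate the promoter or 3' UTR driving HygR in worms. It also does not show any additional recombinase sites, so the exact boundaries of the exchanged cassette and the mode of HygR expression cannot be determined from the record. The plasmid is intended as a starting vector for rapid generation of single-copy C. elegans transgenic lines.
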