Features (pLannotate 1.2.2; 12 found; start..end, strand, type, name):
    386..406     +  protein_bind   attB2: mutant version of attB; core recombination site for the Gateway® BP reaction BP Clonase™
    410..1435    -  CDS            HygR: aminoglycoside phosphotransferase from E. coli; aph(4)-Ia; confers resistance to hygromycin
   1441..1461    -  protein_bind   attB1: mutant version of attB; core recombination site for the Gateway® BP reaction BP Clonase™
   1844..1929    -  CDS            lacI (fragment): lac repressor; lacI; The lac repressor binds to the lac operator to inhibit transcription in E. coli. This inhibition can be relieved by adding lactose or isopropyl-β-D-thiogalactopyranoside (IPTG).
   2112..2700    -  rep_origin     ori: high-copy-number ColE1/pMB1/pBR322/pUC origin of replication
   2871..3731    -  CDS            AmpR: β-lactamase; bla; confers resistance to ampicillin, carbenicillin, and related antibiotics
   3732..3836    -  promoter       AmpR promoter: bla
   3889..4317    -  rep_origin     f1 ori (sequence partly withheld): f1 bacteriophage origin of replication; arrow indicates direction of (+) strand synthesis
   4329..4362    +  protein_bind   loxP: Cre-mediated recombination occurs in the 8-bp core sequence (GCATACAT). Cre recombinase
   4363..4384    +  misc_feature   MCS (fragment): pBluescript multiple cloning site
   4465..4482    +  misc_feature   MCS (fragment): pBluescript multiple cloning site
   4486..4519    +  protein_bind   FRT (minimal): supports FLP-mediated excision but not integration (Turan and Bode, 2011) FLP recombinase from the Saccharomyces cerevisiae 2μ plasmid
>Addgene plasmid #200077 | pHygO2 | addgene full sequence | sequence record 393490 | Addgene NGS Result
GGATCCTAGGCCCAGTTGTCCTCGAACAGGTCTAAAAATTGCGGTCATAAACTGAAACGTAACATATGAT
AAGGTATTTTGTGTGCGGTTTTTTCTATGATGTTTCAAAAAAATTTATCAGAAGTAAAAAACATAAGAAG
TGTACACAGAACATTGTGTAGATTTTGGGATAGAATTATTATTAATGGGGGGAGGGAGCACAATTTTTTT
CGACTTTTTATTACGAATTAATTCTATTTTTGAATCTACACAATTTCATTGTTAGAGGTGACTTAAAAGA
AGCTAAAAAACAAAGAAATTAAGAGAAGTTTTTTGATAATAACAAAAATAGGGGGTGGGAGCACAGGGAG
AAAGAGCATGTAGGGATGTTGAAGAGTAATTGGACCCACTTTGTACAAGAAAGCTGGGTCTATTCCTTTG
CCCTCGGACGAGTGCTGGGGCGTCGGTTTCCACTATCGGCGAGTACTTCTACACAGCCATCGGTCCAGAC
GGCCGCGCTTCTGCGGGCGATTTGTGTACGCCCGACAGTCCCGGCTCCGGATCGGACGATTGCGTCGCAT
CGACCCTGCGCCCAAGCTGCATCATCGAAATTGCCGTCAACCAAGCTCTGATAGAGTTGGTCAAGACCAA
TGCGGAGCATATACGCCCGGAGCCGCGGCGATCCTGCAAGCTCCGGATGCCTCCGCTCGAAGTAGCGCGT
CTGCTGCTCCATACAAGCCAACCACGGCCTCCAGAAGAAGATGTTGGCGACCTCGTATTGGGAATCCCCG
AACATCGCCTCGCTCCAGTCAATGACCGCTGTTATGCGGCCATTGTCCGTCAGGACATTGTTGGAGCCGA
AATCCGCGTGCACGAGGTGCCGGACTTCGGGGCAGTCCTCGGCCCAAAGCATCAGCTCATCGAGAGCCTG
CGCGACGGACGCACTGACGGTGTCGTCCATCACAGTTTGCCAGTGATACACATGGGGATCAGCAATCGCG
CATATGAAATCACGCCATGTAGTGTATTGACCGATTCCTTGCGGTCCGAATGGGCCGAACCCGCTCGTCT
GGCTAAGATCGGCCGCAGCGATCGCATCCATGGCCTCCGCGACCGGCTGCAGAACAGCGGGCAGTTCGGT
TTCAGGCAGGTCTTGCAACGTGACACCCTGTGCACGGCGGGAGATGCAATAGGTCAGGCTCTCGCTGAAT
TCCCCAATGTCAAGCACTTCCGGAATCGGGAGCGCGGCCGATGCAAAGTGCCGATAAACATAACGATCTT
TGTAGAAACCATCGGCGCAGCTATTTACCCGCAGGACATATCCACGCCCTCCTACATCGAAGCTGAAAGC
ACGAGATTCTTCGCCCTCCGAGAGCTGCATCAGGTCGGAGACGCTGTCGAACTTTTCGATCAGAAACTTC
TCGACAGACGTCGCGGTGAGTTCAGGCTTTTTCATGGAGCCTGCTTTTTTGTACAAACTTGCGGCACCGC
CTGACATATTACCTTAAAATTCAAAAATTAATTTCAGATCAGTCATAACCAAGAAAACAAAATAAACGTT
AGGACAGAAAATTCAAATTAATTAAAAATTATGCTGAATAAGAAAATTACATGCAAAGCCTTATTTTCCT
CATAGAAACAGTTGAATAACATATTTTTTAATTGAAAACATAGCAAAATTCGTGGTAAAATTTGTCAAAA
CCTTGGAAAAAATCGAAAAAAGAACATTTCCCGATGCATTTTCCTATTTCTCGTTGCCGACAACGTATAA
ACGTTGAATACTCAGTCAACGAATTTGGCTGCTGGCTTGGACTCTCGCACGGAAGAGACGCGTGTGTAGA
TTTACGACGAAAGCAAAAATGATCCCGCTTTCCAGTCGGGAAACCTGTCGTGCCAGCTGCATTAATGAAT
CGGCCAACGCGCGGGGAGAGGCGGTTTGCGTATTGGGCGAATTCCGCTTCCTCGCTCACTGACTCGCTGC
GCTCGGTCGTTCGGCTGCGGCGAGCGGTATCAGCTCACTCAAAGGCGGTAATACGGTTATCCACAGAATC
AGGGGATAACGCAGGAAAGAACATGTGAGCAAAAGGCCAGCAAAAGGCCAGGAACCGTAAAAAGGCCGCG
TTGCTGGCGTTTTTCCATAGGCTCCGCCCCCCTGACGAGCATCACAAAAATCGACGCTCAAGTCAGAGGT
GGCGAAACCCGACAGGACTATAAAGATACCAGGCGTTTCCCCCTGGAAGCTCCCTCGTGCGCTCTCCTGT
TCCGACCCTGCCGCTTACCGGATACCTGTCCGCCTTTCTCCCTTCGGGAAGCGTGGCGCTTTCTCATAGC
TCACGCTGTAGGTATCTCAGTTCGGTGTAGGTCGTTCGCTCCAAGCTGGGCTGTGTGCACGAACCCCCCA
TTCAGCCCGACCGCTGCGCCTTATCCGGTAACTATCGTCTTGAGTCCAACCCGGTAAGACACGACTTATC
GCCACTGGCAGCAGCCACTGGTAACAGGATTAGCAGAGCGAGGTATGTAGGCGGTGCTACAGAGTTCTTG
AAGTGGTGGCCTAACTACGGCTACACTAGAAGAACAGTATTTGGTATCTGCGCTCTGCTGAAGCCAGTTA
CCTTCGGAAAAAGAGTTGGTAGCTCTTGATCCGGCAAACAAACCACCGCTGGTAGCGGTGGTTTTTTTGT
TTGCAAGCAGCAGATTACGCGCAGAAAAAAAGGATCTCAAGAAGATCCTTTGATCTTTTCTACGGGGTCT
GACGCTCAGTGGAACGAAAACTCACGTTAAGGGATTTTGGTCATGAGATTATCAAAAAGGATCTTCACCT
AGATCCTTTTAAATTAAAAATGAAGTTTTAAATCAATCTAAAGTATATATGAGTAAACTTGGTCTGACAG
TTACCAATGCTTAATCAGTGAGGCACCTATCTCAGCGATCTGTCTATTTCGTTCATCCATAGTTGCCTGA
CTCCCCGTCGTGTAGATAACTACGATACGGGAGGGCTTACCATCTGGCCCCAGTGCTGCAATGATACCGC
GAGATCCACGCTCACCGGCTCCAGATTTATCAGCAATAAACCAGCCAGCCGGAAGGGCCGAGCGCAGAAG
TGGTCCTGCAACTTTATCCGCCTCCATCCAGTCTATTAATTGTTGCCGGGAAGCTAGAGTAAGTAGTTCG
CCAGTTAATAGTTTGCGCAACGTTGTTGCCATTGCTACAGGCATCGTGGTGTCACGCTCGTCGTTTGGTA
TGGCTTCATTCAGCTCCGGTTCCCAACGATCAAGGCGAGTTACATGATCCCCCATGTTGTGCAAAAAAGC
GGTTAGCTCCTTCGGTCCTCCGATCGTTGTCAGAAGTAAGTTGGCCGCAGTGTTATCACTCATGGTTATG
GCAGCACTGCATAATTCTCTTACTGTCATGCCATCCGTAAGATGCTTTTCTGTGACTGGTGAGTACTCAA
CCAAGTCATTCTGAGAATAGTGTATGCGGCGACCGAGTTGCTCTTGCCCGGCGTCAATACGGGATAATAC
CGCGCCACATAGCAGAACTTTAAAAGTGCTCATCATTGGAAAACGTTCTTCGGGGCGAAAACTCTCAAGG
ATCTTACCGCTGTTGAGATCCAGTTCGATGTAACCCACTCGTGCACCCAACTGATCTTCAGCATCTTTTA
CTTTCACCAGCGTTTCTGGGTGAGCAAAAACAGGAAGGCAAAATGCCGCAAAAAAGGGAATAAGGGCGAC
ACGGAAATGTTGAATACTCATACTCTTCCTTTTTCAATATTATTGAAGCATTTATCAGGGTTATTGTCTC
ATGAGCGGATACATATTTGAATGTATTTAGAAAAATAAACAAATAGGGGTTCCGCGCACATTTCCCCGAA
AAGTGCCACCTAAATTGTAAGCGTTAATATTTTGTTAAAATTCGCGTTAAATTTTTGTTAAATCAGCTCA
TTTTTTAACCAATAGGCCGAAATCGGCAAAATCCCTTATAAATCAAAAGAATAGACCGAGATAGGGT
[37 nt withheld, positions 3988-4024]
AAAGAACGTGGACTCCAACGTCAAAGG
[49 nt withheld, positions 4052-4100]
T
[91 nt withheld, positions 4102-4192]
G
[124 nt withheld, positions 4194-4317]
CGTCGGAGCTCATAACTTCGTATAGCATACATTATACGAAGTTATGCGGCCGCTCTAGAACTAGTGGCGA
AGAGCCTGCAGGTAACCACGCGTTGCATGCTCTTCGGTACCCGGGAAGTTCCTATACTATTTGAAGAATA
GGAACTTCTGCAGGAATTCGATATCGGTGAAGTTCCTATTCTCTAGAAAGTATAGGAACTTCAAAATG
